Addgene plasmid #107492: pCEP4-SERTK490L-myc
Purpose: Mammalian expression plasmid for codon optimized mutant hSERT with internal MYC tag inserted in ECL2, mutation K490L conferring gain of function phenotype, decreased surface expression
Depositing lab: Erik Procko. Publication: Deep Mutagenesis of a Transporter for Uptake of a Non-Native Substrate Identifies Conformationally Dynamic Regions. Young HJ, Chan M, Selvam B, Szymanski SK, Shukla D, Procko E. bioRxiv 2021.04.19.440442 10.1101/2021.04.19.440442.
Backbone
  Vector backbone: pCEP4
  Backbone manufacturer: Invitrogen
  Backbone size w/o insert (bp): 10410
  Vector type: Mammalian Expression
  Selectable markers: Hygromycin
Growth in bacteria
  Bacterial resistance: Ampicillin, 100 μg/mL
  Growth temperature: 37°C
  Growth strain: DH5alpha
  Copy number: High Copy
Gene/Insert
  Gene/Insert name: Serotonin Transporter (SERT) (alt name: SLC6A4)
  Species: H. sapiens (human)
  Insert size (bp): 1985
  Mutation: K490L
  Entrez Gene: SLC6A4 (a.k.a. 5-HTT, 5-HTTLPR, 5HTT, HTT, OCD1, SERT, SERT1, hSERT)
  Promoter: CMV
  Cloning method: Restriction Enzyme; 5′ cloning site NHE1 (not destroyed); 3′ cloning site XHO1 (not destroyed)
  Sequencing primers: 5′ CMV Forward; 3′ EBV Reverse
Terms and licenses: Academic/Nonprofit Terms; Industry Terms: Not Available to Industry
Depositor comments: Please visit https://doi.org/10.1101/2021.04.19.440442 for bioRxiv preprint.
How to cite: pCEP4-SERTK490L-myc was a gift from Erik Procko (Addgene plasmid # 107492 ; http://n2t.net/addgene:107492 ; RRID:Addgene_107492)
