[The description below was written by a language model from this plasmid's Addgene catalogue record and pLannotate feature annotations shown in this document.]
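Description:
pCEP4-SERTK490L-myc is a mammalian expression plasmid built on the Invitrogen pCEP4 episomal backbone, with a full depositor sequence of about 12.1 kb. In bacteria it is maintained through a high-copy ColE1/pUC-type origin and an ampicillin resistance gene (β-lactamase). In mammalian cells, selection is by hygromycin, using a hygromycin B phosphotransferase cassette driven by an HSV thymidine kinase promoter and ended by the TK polyadenylation signal. The backbone also carries the Epstein-Barr virus oriP origin and the EBNA1 coding sequence. Together these let the plasmid replicate and persist as an extrachromosomal episome in permissive primate cells rather than requiring integration. Several short annotated fragments (rop, TcR, tet promoter, large T antigen, and herpesvirus gL, gH and BRRF2 pieces) appear to be remnants of the backbone's construction or flanking viral sequence, not functional elements.

The payload is a codon-optimized human serotonin transporter (SERT, SLC6A4) open reading frame of roughly 2 kb, cloned between NheI and XhoI sites that were both retained. It sits downstream of the CMV immediate early enhancer and promoter, and the SV40 polyadenylation signal lies just past the insert on the circular map. According to the record, the transporter carries an internal MYC epitope inserted in extracellular loop 2, which places the tag on the outside of the cell. This tag is not annotated separately in the feature table. The insert also carries the K490L substitution, described as conferring a gain-of-function phenotype with decreased surface expression. The plasmid comes from a deep mutagenesis study of transporter uptake of a non-native substrate, and serves to express this individual mutant in cultured mammalian cells.
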