Features (pLannotate 1.2.2; 22 found; start..end, strand, type, name):
     14..148     -  polyA_signal   SV40 poly(A) signal: SV40 polyadenylation signal
    171..254     -  CDS            large T antigen (fragment): large T antigen from SV40 (simian virus 40)
    257..297     +  CDS            rop (fragment): Rop protein, which maintains plasmids at low copy number; rop
    409..427     -  misc_feature   MCS (fragment): pUC18/19 multiple cloning site
    873..2662    -  rep_origin     oriP: Epstein-Barr virus oriP replication origin (Yates et al., 2000)
   2663..2881    -  CDS            gL (fragment): GL_EBVB9 - Experimental evidence at protein level: Swiss-Prot protein existence level 1. The heterodimer glycoprotein H-glycoprotein L is required for the fusion of viral and plasma membranes leading to virus entry into the host cell. Acts as a functional inhibitor of gH and maintains gH in an inhibited form. Upon binding to host integrins, gL dissociates from gH leading to activation of the viral fusion glycoproteins gB and gH. Fusion of EBV with B-lymphocytes requires the additional receptor- binding protein gp42, which forms a complex with gH/gL. The heterodimer gH/gL targets also host EPHA
   2964..4889    -  CDS            EBNA1: Epstein-Barr nuclear antigen 1, also known as EBNA-1 crucial for latent viral infection, and for episomal amplification of vectors containing the oriP origin (Okita et al., 2013)
   4927..5271    -  CDS            BRRF2_EBVB9 (fragment): Protein inferred from homology: Swiss-Prot protein existence level 3. From Epstein-Barr virus (strain B95-8) (HHV-4) (Human herpesvirus 4).
   5274..5297    -  promoter       tet promoter (fragment): E. coli promoter for tetracycline efflux protein gene
   5410..5514    +  promoter       AmpR promoter: bla
   5515..6375    +  CDS            AmpR: β-lactamase; bla; confers resistance to ampicillin, carbenicillin, and related antibiotics
   6546..7134    +  rep_origin     ori: high-copy-number ColE1/pMB1/pBR322/pUC origin of replication
   7180..7338    -  CDS            TcR (fragment): tetracycline efflux protein; tet; confers resistance to tetracycline
   7459..7659    -  CDS            MDV035 (fragment): UL24_GAHVM - Protein inferred from homology: Swiss-Prot protein existence level 3. May play a role in the dispersal of host nucleolin from the nucleolus throughout the nucleus leading to a decrease in ribosome biogenesis. From Gallid herpesvirus 2 (strain Chicken/Md5/ATCC VR-987) (GaHV-2) (Marek's disease herpesvirus type 1).
   7648..7710    +  promoter       Mini-TK promoter: minimal herpes simplex virus (HSV) thymidine kinase promoter
   7753..8790    +  CDS            HygR: hygromycin B phosphotransferase confers resistance to hygromycin
   8832..8880    +  polyA_signal   HSV TK poly(A) signal: herpes simplex virus thymidine kinase polyadenylation signal (Cole and Stacy, 1985)
   9080..9304    +  CDS            gH (fragment): GH_HHV11 - Experimental evidence at protein level: Swiss-Prot protein existence level 1. The heterodimer glycoprotein H-glycoprotein L is required for the fusion of viral and plasma membranes leading to virus entry into the host cell. Following initial binding to host receptor, membrane fusion is mediated by the fusion machinery composed of gB and the heterodimer gH/gL. May also be involved in the fusion between the virion envelope and the outer nuclear membrane during virion morphogenesis. From Human herpesvirus 1 (strain 17) (HHV-1) (Human herpes simplex virus 1).
   9335..9360    -  CDS            bla(M) (fragment): β-lactamase lacking the signal sequence; bla(M); allows cytosolic expression of β-lactamase
   9534..9913    +  enhancer       CMV enhancer: human cytomegalovirus immediate early enhancer
   9915..10114   +  promoter       CMV promoter: human cytomegalovirus (CMV) immediate early promoter
  10172..12133   +  CDS            SLC6A4: SC6A4_HUMAN - Also known as HTT, SERT. Experimental evidence at protein level: Swiss-Prot protein existence level 1. Serotonin transporter whose primary function in the central nervous system involves the regulation of serotonergic signaling via transport of serotonin molecules from the synaptic cleft back into the pre-synaptic terminal for re-utilization. Plays a key role in mediating regulation of the availability of serotonin to other receptors of serotonergic systems. Terminates the action of serotonin and recycles it in a sodium-dependent manner. From Homo sapiens (Human).
>Addgene plasmid #107492 | pCEP4-SERTK490L-myc | depositor full sequence | sequence record 205701 | pCEP4-SERTK490L-myc sequence 12145 bps
GCCGGCAAGGCCGGATCCAGACATGATAAGATACATTGATGAGTTTGGACAAACCACAACTAGAATGCAG
TGAAAAAAATGCTTTATTTGTGAAATTTGTGATGCTATTGCTTTATTTGTAACCATTATAAGCTGCAATA
AACAAGTTAACAACAACAATTGCATTCATTTTATGTTTCAGGTTCAGGGGGAGGTGTGGGAGGTTTTTTA
AAGCAAGTAAAACCTCTACAAATGTGGTATGGCTGATTATGATCCGGCTGCCTCGCGCGTTTCGGTGATG
ACGGTGAAAACCTCTGACACATGCAGCTCCCGGAGACGGTCACAGCTTGTCTGTAAGCGGATGCCGGGAG
CAGACAAGCCCGTCAGGGCGCGTCAGCGGGTGTTGGCGGGTGTCGGGGCGCAGCCATGAGGTCGACTCTA
GAGGATCGATCCCCGCCCCGGACGAACTAAACCTGACTACGACATCTCTGCCCCTTCTTCGCGGGGCAGT
GCATGTAATCCCTTCAGTTGGTTGGTACAACTTGCCAACTGGGCCCTGTTCCACATGTGACACGGGGGGG
GACCAAACACAAAGGGGTTCTCTGACTGTAGTTGACATCCTTATAAATGGATGTGCACATTTGCCAACAC
TGAGTGGCTTTCATCCTGGAGCAGACTTTGCAGTCTGTGGACTGCAACACAACATTGCCTTTATGTGTAA
CTCTTGGCTGAAGCTCTTACACCAATGCTGGGGGACATGTACCTCCCAGGGGCCCAGGAAGACTACGGGA
GGCTACACCAACGTCAATCAGAGGGGCCTGTGTAGCTACCGATAAGCGGACCCTCAAGAGGGCATTAGCA
ATAGTGTTTATAAGGCCCCCTTGTTAACCCTAAACGGGTAGCATATGCTTCCCGGGTAGTAGTATATACT
ATCCAGACTAACCCTAATTCAATAGCATATGTTACCCAACGGGAAGCATATGCTATCGAATTAGGGTTAG
TAAAAGGGTCCTAAGGAACAGCGATATCTCCCACCCCATGAGCTGTCACGGTTTTATTTACATGGGGTCA
GGATTCCACGAGGGTAGTGAACCATTTTAGTCACAAGGGCAGTGGCTGAAGATCAAGGAGCGGGCAGTGA
ACTCTCCTGAATCTTCGCCTGCTTCTTCATTCTCCTTCGTTTAGCTAATAGAATAACTGCTGAGTTGTGA
ACAGTAAGGTGTATGTGAGGTGCTCGAAAACAAGGTTTCAGGTGACGCCCCCAGAATAAAATTTGGACGG
GGGGTTCAGTGGTGGCATTGTGCTATGACACCAATATAACCCTCACAAACCCCTTGGGCAATAAATACTA
GTGTAGGAATGAAACATTCTGAATATCTTTAACAATAGAAATCCATGGGGTGGGGACAAGCCGTAAAGAC
TGGATGTCCATCTCACACGAATTTATGGCTATGGGCAACACATAATCCTAGTGCAATATGATACTGGGGT
TATTAAGATGTGTCCCAGGCAGGGACCAAGACAGGTGAACCATGTTGTTACACTCTATTTGTAACAAGGG
GAAAGAGAGTGGACGCCGACAGCAGCGGACTCCACTGGTTGTCTCTAACACCCCCGAAAATTAAACGGGG
CTCCACGCCAATGGGGCCCATAAACAAAGACAAGTGGCCACTCTTTTTTTTGAAATTGTGGAGTGGGGGC
ACGCGTCAGCCCCCACACGCCGCCCTGCGGTTTTGGACTGTAAAATAAGGGTGTAATAACTTGGCTGATT
GTAACCCCGCTAACCACTGCGGTCAAACCACTTGCCCACAAAACCACTAATGGCACCCCGGGGAATACCT
GCATAAGTAGGTGGGCGGGCCAAGATAGGGGCGCGATTGCTGCGATCTGGAGGACAAATTACACACACTT
GCGCCTGAGCGCCAAGCACAGGGTTGTTGGTCCTCATATTCACGAGGTCGCTGAGAGCACGGTGGGCTAA
TGTTGCCATGGGTAGCATATACTACCCAAATATCTGGATAGCATATGCTATCCTAATCTATATCTGGGTA
GCATAGGCTATCCTAATCTATATCTGGGTAGCATATGCTATCCTAATCTATATCTGGGTAGTATATGCTA
TCCTAATTTATATCTGGGTAGCATAGGCTATCCTAATCTATATCTGGGTAGCATATGCTATCCTAATCTA
TATCTGGGTAGTATATGCTATCCTAATCTGTATCCGGGTAGCATATGCTATCCTAATAGAGATTAGGGTA
GTATATGCTATCCTAATTTATATCTGGGTAGCATATACTACCCAAATATCTGGATAGCATATGCTATCCT
AATCTATATCTGGGTAGCATATGCTATCCTAATCTATATCTGGGTAGCATAGGCTATCCTAATCTATATC
TGGGTAGCATATGCTATCCTAATCTATATCTGGGTAGTATATGCTATCCTAATTTATATCTGGGTAGCAT
AGGCTATCCTAATCTATATCTGGGTAGCATATGCTATCCTAATCTATATCTGGGTAGTATATGCTATCCT
AATCTGTATCCGGGTAGCATATGCTATCCTCATGCATATACAGTCAGCATATGATACCCAGTAGTAGAGT
GGGAGTGCTATCCTTTGCATATGCCGCCACCTCCCAAGGGGGCGTGAATTTTCGCTGCTTGTCCTTTTCC
TGCTGGTTGCTCCCATTCTTAGGTGAATTTAAGGAGGCCAGGCTAAAGCCGTCGCATGTCTGATTGCTCA
CCAGGTAAATGTCGCTAATGTTTTCCAACGCGAGAAGGTGTTGAGCGCGGAGCTGAGTGACGTGACAACA
TGGGTATGCCCAATTGCCCCATGTTGGGAGGACGAAAATGGTGACAAGACAGATGGCCAGAAATACACCA
ACAGCACGCATGATGTCTACTGGGGATTTATTCTTTAGTGCGGGGGAATACACGGCTTTTAATACGATTG
AGGGCGTCTCCTAACAAGTTACATCACTCCTGCCCTTCCTCACCCTCATCTCCATCACCTCCTTCATCTC
CGTCATCTCCGTCATCACCCTCCGCGGCAGCCCCTTCCACCATAGGTGGAAACCAGGGAGGCAAATCTAC
TCCATCGTCAAAGCTGCACACAGTCACCCTGATATTGCAGGTAGGAGCGGGCTTTGTCATAACAAGGTCC
TTAATCGCATCCTTCAAAACCTCAGCAAATATATGAGTTTGTAAAAAGACCATGAAATAACAGACAATGG
ACTCCCTTAGCGGGCCAGGTTGTGGGCCGGGTCCAGGGGCCATTCCAAAGGGGAGACGACTCAATGGTGT
AAGACGACATTGTGGAATAGCAAGGGCAGTTCCTCGCCTTAGGTTGTAAAGGGAGGTCTTACTACCTCCA
TATACGAACACACCGGCGACCCAAGTTCCTTCGTCGGTAGTCCTTTCTACGTGACTCCTAGCCAGGAGAG
CTCTTAAACCTTCTGCAATGTTCTCAAATTTCGGGTTGGAACCTCCTTGACCACGATGCTTTCCAAACCA
CCCTCCTTTTTTGCGCCTGCCTCCATCACCCTGACCCCGGGGTCCAGTGCTTGGGCCTTCTCCTGGGTCA
TCTGCGGGGCCCTGCTCTATCGCTCCCGGGGGCACGTCAGGCTCACCATCTGGGCCACCTTCTTGGTGGT
ATTCAAAATAATCGGCTTCCCCTACAGGGTGGAAAAATGGCCTTCTACCTGGAGGGGGCCTGCGCGGTGG
AGACCCGGATGATGATGACTGACTACTGGGACTCCTGGGCCTCTTTTCTCCACGTCCACGACCTCTCCCC
CTGGCTCTTTCACGACTTCCCCCCCTGGCTCTTTCACGTCCTCTACCCCGGCGGCCTCCACTACCTCCTC
GACCCCGGCCTCCACTACCTCCTCGACCCCGGCCTCCACTGCCTCCTCGACCCCGGCCTCCACCTCCTGC
TCCTGCCCCTCCTGCTCCTGCCCCTCCTCCTGCTCCTGCCCCTCCTGCCCCTCCTGCTCCTGCCCCTCCT
GCCCCTCCTGCTCCTGCCCCTCCTGCCCCTCCTGCTCCTGCCCCTCCTGCCCCTCCTCCTGCTCCTGCCC
CTCCTGCCCCTCCTCCTGCTCCTGCCCCTCCTGCCCCTCCTGCTCCTGCCCCTCCTGCCCCTCCTGCTCC
TGCCCCTCCTGCCCCTCCTGCTCCTGCCCCTCCTGCTCCTGCCCCTCCTGCTCCTGCCCCTCCTGCTCCT
GCCCCTCCTGCCCCTCCTGCCCCTCCTCCTGCTCCTGCCCCTCCTGCTCCTGCCCCTCCTGCCCCTCCTG
CCCCTCCTGCTCCTGCCCCTCCTCCTGCTCCTGCCCCTCCTGCCCCTCCTGCCCCTCCTCCTGCTCCTGC
CCCTCCTGCCCCTCCTCCTGCTCCTGCCCCTCCTCCTGCTCCTGCCCCTCCTGCCCCTCCTGCCCCTCCT
CCTGCTCCTGCCCCTCCTGCCCCTCCTCCTGCTCCTGCCCCTCCTCCTGCTCCTGCCCCTCCTGCCCCTC
CTGCCCCTCCTCCTGCTCCTGCCCCTCCTCCTGCTCCTGCCCCTCCTGCCCCTCCTGCCCCTCCTGCCCC
TCCTCCTGCTCCTGCCCCTCCTCCTGCTCCTGCCCCTCCTGCTCCTGCCCCTCCCGCTCCTGCTCCTGCT
CCTGTTCCACCGTGGGTCCCTTTGCAGCCAATGCAACTTGGACGTTTTTGGGGTCTCCGGACACCATCTC
TATGTCTTGGCCCTGATCCTGAGCCGCCCGGGGCTCCTGGTCTTCCGCCTCCTCGTCCTCGTCCTCTTCC
CCGTCCTCGTCCATGGTTATCACCCCCTCTTCTTTGAGGTCCACTGCCGCCGGAGCCTTCTGGTCCAGAT
GTGTCTCCCTTCTCTCCTAGGCCATTTCCAGGTCCTGTACCTGGCCCCTCGTCAGACATGATTCACACTA
AAAGAGATCAATAGACATCTTTATTAGACGACGCTCAGTGAATACAGGGAGTGCAGACTCCTGCCCCCTC
CAACAGCCCCCCCACCCTCATCCCCTTCATGGTCGCTGTCAGACAGATCCAGGTCTGAAAATTCCCCATC
CTCCGAACCATCCTCGTCCTCATCACCAATTACTCGCAGCCCGGAAAACTCCCGCTGAACATCCTCAAGA
TTTGCGTCCTGAGCCTCAAGCCAGGCCTCAAATTCCTCGTCCCCCTTTTTGCTGGACGGTAGGGATGGGG
ATTCTCGGGACCCCTCCTCTTCCTCTTCAAGGTCACCAGACAGAGATGCTACTGGGGCAACGGAAGAAAA
GCTGGGTGCGGCCTGTGAGGATCAGCTTATCGATGATAAGCTGTCAAACATGAGAATTCTTGAAGACGAA
AGGGCCTCGTGATACGCCTATTTTTATAGGTTAATGTCATGATAATAATGGTTTCTTAGACGTCAGGTGG
CACTTTTCGGGGAAATGTGCGCGGAACCCCTATTTGTTTATTTTTCTAAATACATTCAAATATGTATCCG
CTCATGAGACAATAACCCTGATAAATGCTTCAATAATATTGAAAAAGGAAGAGTATGAGTATTCAACATT
TCCGTGTCGCCCTTATTCCCTTTTTTGCGGCATTTTGCCTTCCTGTTTTTGCTCACCCAGAAACGCTGGT
GAAAGTAAAAGATGCTGAAGATCAGTTGGGTGCACGAGTGGGTTACATCGAACTGGATCTCAACAGCGGT
AAGATCCTTGAGAGTTTTCGCCCCGAAGAACGTTTTCCAATGATGAGCACTTTTAAAGTTCTGCTATGTG
GCGCGGTATTATCCCGTGTTGACGCCGGGCAAGAGCAACTCGGTCGCCGCATACACTATTCTCAGAATGA
CTTGGTTGAGTACTCACCAGTCACAGAAAAGCATCTTACGGATGGCATGACAGTAAGAGAATTATGCAGT
GCTGCCATAACCATGAGTGATAACACTGCGGCCAACTTACTTCTGACAACGATCGGAGGACCGAAGGAGC
TAACCGCTTTTTTGCACAACATGGGGGATCATGTAACTCGCCTTGATCGTTGGGAACCGGAGCTGAATGA
AGCCATACCAAACGACGAGCGTGACACCACGATGCCTGCAGCAATGGCAACAACGTTGCGCAAACTATTA
ACTGGCGAACTACTTACTCTAGCTTCCCGGCAACAATTAATAGACTGGATGGAGGCGGATAAAGTTGCAG
GACCACTTCTGCGCTCGGCCCTTCCGGCTGGCTGGTTTATTGCTGATAAATCTGGAGCCGGTGAGCGTGG
GTCTCGCGGTATCATTGCAGCACTGGGGCCAGATGGTAAGCCCTCCCGTATCGTAGTTATCTACACGACG
GGGAGTCAGGCAACTATGGATGAACGAAATAGACAGATCGCTGAGATAGGTGCCTCACTGATTAAGCATT
GGTAACTGTCAGACCAAGTTTACTCATATATACTTTAGATTGATTTAAAACTTCATTTTTAATTTAAAAG
GATCTAGGTGAAGATCCTTTTTGATAATCTCATGACCAAAATCCCTTAACGTGAGTTTTCGTTCCACTGA
GCGTCAGACCCCGTAGAAAAGATCAAAGGATCTTCTTGAGATCCTTTTTTTCTGCGCGTAATCTGCTGCT
TGCAAACAAAAAAACCACCGCTACCAGCGGTGGTTTGTTTGCCGGATCAAGAGCTACCAACTCTTTTTCC
GAAGGTAACTGGCTTCAGCAGAGCGCAGATACCAAATACTGTCCTTCTAGTGTAGCCGTAGTTAGGCCAC
CACTTCAAGAACTCTGTAGCACCGCCTACATACCTCGCTCTGCTAATCCTGTTACCAGTGGCTGCTGCCA
GTGGCGATAAGTCGTGTCTTACCGGGTTGGACTCAAGACGATAGTTACCGGATAAGGCGCAGCGGTCGGG
CTGAACGGGGGGTTCGTGCACACAGCCCAGCTTGGAGCGAACGACCTACACCGAACTGAGATACCTACAG
CGTGAGCTATGAGAAAGCGCCACGCTTCCCGAAGGGAGAAAGGCGGACAGGTATCCGGTAAGCGGCAGGG
TCGGAACAGGAGAGCGCACGAGGGAGCTTCCAGGGGGAAACGCCTGGTATCTTTATAGTCCTGTCGGGTT
TCGCCACCTCTGACTTGAGCGTCGATTTTTGTGATGCTCGTCAGGGGGGCGGAGCCTATGGAAAAACGCC
AGCAACGCGGCCTTTTTACGGTTCCTGGCCTTTTGCTGGCCTTGAAGCTGTCCCTGATGGTCGTCATCTA
CCTGCCTGGACAGCATGGCCTGCAACGCGGGCATCCCGATGCCGCCGGAAGCGAGAAGAATCATAATGGG
GAAGGCCATCCAGCCTCGCGTCGCGAACGCCAGCAAGACGTAGCCCAGCGCGTCGGCCCCGAGATGCGCC
GCGTGCGGCTGCTGGAGATGGCGGACGCGATGGATATGTTCTGCCAAGGGTTGGTTTGCGCATTCACAGT
TCTCCGCAAGAATTGATTGGCTCCAATTCTTGGAGTGGTGAATCCGTTAGCGAGGTGCCGCCCTGCTTCA
TCCCCGTGGCCCGTTGCTCGCGTTTGCTGGCGGTGTCCCCGGAAGAAATATATTTGCATGTCTTTAGTTC
TATGATGACACAAACCCCGCCCAGCGTCTTGTCATTGGCGAATTCGAACACGCAGATGCAGTCGGGGCGG
CGCGGTCCGAGGTCCACTTCGCATATTAAGGTGACGCGTGTGGCCTCGAACACCGAGCGACCCTGCAGCG
ACCCGCTTAACAGCGTCAACAGCGTGCCGCAGATCCCGGGGGGCAATGAGATATGAAAAAGCCTGAACTC
ACCGCGACGTCTGTCGAGAAGTTTCTGATCGAAAAGTTCGACAGCGTCTCCGACCTGATGCAGCTCTCGG
AGGGCGAAGAATCTCGTGCTTTCAGCTTCGATGTAGGAGGGCGTGGATATGTCCTGCGGGTAAATAGCTG
CGCCGATGGTTTCTACAAAGATCGTTATGTTTATCGGCACTTTGCATCGGCCGCGCTCCCGATTCCGGAA
GTGCTTGACATTGGGGAATTCAGCGAGAGCCTGACCTATTGCATCTCCCGCCGTGCACAGGGTGTCACGT
TGCAAGACCTGCCTGAAACCGAACTGCCCGCTGTTCTGCAGCCGGTCGCGGAGGCCATGGATGCGATCGC
TGCGGCCGATCTTAGCCAGACGAGCGGGTTCGGCCCATTCGGACCGCAAGGAATCGGTCAATACACTACA
TGGCGTGATTTCATATGCGCGATTGCTGATCCCCATGTGTATCACTGGCAAACTGTGATGGACGACACCG
TCAGTGCGTCCGTCGCGCAGGCTCTCGATGAGCTGATGCTTTGGGCCGAGGACTGCCCCGAAGTCCGGCA
CCTCGTGCACGCGGATTTCGGCTCCAACAATGTCCTGACGGACAATGGCCGCATAACAGCGGTCATTGAC
TGGAGCGAGGCGATGTTCGGGGATTCCCAATACGAGGTCGCCAACATCTTCTTCTGGAGGCCGTGGTTGG
CTTGTATGGAGCAGCAGACGCGCTACTTCGAGCGGAGGCATCCGGAGCTTGCAGGATCGCCGCGGCTCCG
GGCGTATATGCTCCGCATTGGTCTTGACCAACTCTATCAGAGCTTGGTTGACGGCAATTTCGATGATGCA
GCTTGGGCGCAGGGTCGATGCGACGCAATCGTCCGATCCGGAGCCGGGACTGTCGGGCGTACACAAATCG
CCCGCAGAAGCGCGGCCGTCTGGACCGATGGCTGTGTAGAAGTACTCGCCGATAGTGGAAACCGACGCCC
CAGCACTCGTCCGGATCGGGAGATGGGGGAGGCTAACTGAAACACGGAAGGAGACAATACCGGAAGGAAC
CCGCGCTATGACGGCAATAAAAAGACAGAATAAAACGCACGGGTGTTGGGTCGTTTGTTCATAAACGCGG
GGTTCGGTCCCAGGGCTGGCACTCTGTCGATACCCCACCGAGACCCCATTGGGGCCAATACGCCCGCGTT
TCTTCCTTTTCCCCACCCCACCCCCCAAGTTCGGGTGAAGGCCCAGGGCTCGCAGCCAACGTCGGGGCGG
CAGGCCCTGCCATAGCCACTGGCCCCGTGGGTTAGGGACGGGGTCCCCCATGGGGAATGGTTTATGGTTC
GTGGGGGTTATTATTTTGGGCGTTGCGTGGGGTCAGGTCCACGACTGGACTGAGCAGACAGACCCATGGT
TTTTGGATGGCCTGGGCATGGACCGCATGTACTGGCGCGACACGAACACCGGGCGTCTGTGGCTGCCAAA
CACCCCCGACCCCCAAAAACCACCGCGCGGATTTCTGGCGTGCCAAGCTAGTCGACCAATTCTCATGTTT
GACAGCTTATCATCGCAGATCCGGGCAACGTTGTTGCCATTGCTGCAGGCGCAGAACTGGTAGGTATGGA
AGATCTATACATTGAATCAATATTGGCAATTAGCCATATTAGTCATTGGTTATATAGCATAAATCAATAT
TGGCTATTGGCCATTGCATACGTTGTATCTATATCATAATATGTACATTTATATTGGCTCATGTCCAATA
TGACCGCCATGTTGACATTGATTATTGACTAGTTATTAATAGTAATCAATTACGGGGTCATTAGTTCATA
GCCCATATATGGAGTTCCGCGTTACATAACTTACGGTAAATGGCCCGCCTGGCTGACCGCCCAACGACCC
CCGCCCATTGACGTCAATAATGACGTATGTTCCCATAGTAACGCCAATAGGGACTTTCCATTGACGTCAA
TGGGTGGAGTATTTACGGTAAACTGCCCACTTGGCAGTACATCAAGTGTATCATATGCCAAGTCCGCCCC
CTATTGACGTCAATGACGGTAAATGGCCCGCCTGGCATTATGCCCAGTACATGACCTTACGGGACTTTCC
TACTTGGCAGTACATCTACGTATTAGTCATCGCTATTACCATGGTGATGCGGTTTTGGCAGTACACCAAT
GGGCGTGGATAGCGGTTTGACTCACGGGGATTTCCAAGTCTCCACCCCATTGACGTCAATGGGAGTTTGT
TTTGGCACCAAAATCAACGGGACTTTCCAAAATGTCGTAATAACCCCGCCCCGTTGACGCAAATGGGCGG
TAGGCGTGTACGGTGGGAGGTCTATATAAGCAGAGCTCGTTTAGTGAACCGTCAGATCTCTAGAAGCTGG
GTACCAGCTGCTAGCGCCACCATGGAGACCACCCCCCTGAACAGTCAAAAGCAACTCTCTGCCTGTGAGG
ATGGAGAGGACTGTCAGGAGAATGGCGTTCTTCAAAAGGTTGTACCCACCCCTGGAGATAAGGTGGAAAG
CGGCCAGATTTCCAACGGCTACAGCGCCGTGCCATCACCTGGAGCCGGGGATGATACACGGCACAGCATT
CCCGCAACCACCACGACACTGGTTGCAGAGCTTCACCAGGGCGAGAGGGAGACGTGGGGCAAAAAGGTAG
ATTTTCTGCTTTCCGTGATCGGTTACGCGGTCGATCTGGGGAACGTGTGGAGGTTCCCTTACATTTGTTA
CCAAAACGGAGGGGGTGCCTTCTTGCTGCCCTACACAATTATGGCGATTTTTGGGGGTATCCCGCTCTTC
TACATGGAACTGGCCTTGGGTCAGTACCACCGGAACGGCTGCATTAGCATTTGGCGCAAGATATGCCCCA
TTTTCAAGGGAATCGGATACGCAATCTGTATAATCGCGTTCTATATTGCATCATATTACAACACCATCAT
GGCCTGGGCCCTTTATTACTTGATCAGCAGTTTCACCGACCAATTGCCGTGGACGAGCTGTAAGAACTCA
TGGAATACCGGGAACTGTACCAACTACTTCTCTGAGGACAGCTCAGGAGGTAGCGGGGGTGAACAGAAGC
TGATTAGCGAGGAGGACTTGGGCAGTCCAGGCGGAAGCGGCAACATCACTTGGACACTCCATAGTACGAG
CCCCGCAGAGGAGTTTTACACCAGGCACGTACTGCAGATTCATAGGAGCAAGGGTCTGCAAGACCTGGGC
GGTATTAGCTGGCAGCTCGCATTGTGCATAATGTTGATCTTTACGGTGATCTATTTCTCTATCTGGAAGG
GAGTAAAGACATCCGGCAAGGTGGTGTGGGTGACGGCGACCTTCCCCTACATTATACTCAGCGTGTTGTT
GGTGAGGGGGGCAACCCTGCCTGGGGCCTGGCGAGGCGTGCTGTTCTATCTCAAGCCAAACTGGCAGAAG
CTTCTTGAAACCGGAGTGTGGATCGACGCGGCCGCGCAAATCTTCTTTTCCCTCGGTCCCGGCTTCGGGG
TCCTTCTGGCATTCGCAAGCTACAACAAGTTCAACAATAACTGCTACCAGGACGCCCTCGTGACAAGTGT
AGTGAACTGCATGACCTCTTTCGTGAGCGGGTTTGTGATCTTCACAGTACTCGGATATATGGCTGAGATG
AGGAACGAAGATGTTAGTGAGGTTGCCAAAGACGCTGGCCCGAGCCTGTTGTTCATCACATACGCCGAGG
CTATCGCGAACATGCCCGCATCTACTTTCTTCGCCATCATCTTTTTCCTGATGCTGATAACCCTTGGGCT
GGATAGCACCTTCGCCGGACTGGAGGGTGTCATCACTGCCGTTCTCGACGAGTTCCCCCATGTGTGGGCC
AAGCGACGGGAAAGGTTCGTGCTGGCCGTCGTAATCACATGCTTCTTCGGCTCACTGGTGACCCTTACCT
TTGGCGGTGCGTACGTGGTCCTGCTGCTCGAAGAGTACGCCACTGGACCGGCGGTTCTGACCGTGGCATT
GATCGAGGCCGTGGCCGTAAGCTGGTTTTACGGCATCACGCAGTTCTGTAGGGACGTGAAAGAGATGCTG
GGCTTTTCTCCCGGTTGGTTTTGGAGGATTTGTTGGGTAGCAATTAGCCCCCTGTTTCTCCTTTTCATTA
TTTGCTCTTTTCTGATGTCTCCACCGCAGCTCCGACTGTTTCAGTACAACTACCCCTACTGGTCAATTAT
CCTGGGCTATTGTATCGGCACCTCAAGTTTCATCTGCATCCCCACATACATCGCATACAGACTGATAATT
ACGCCCGGTACTTTTAAGGAGCGAATCATTAAAAGCATAACCCCCGAAACCCCCACCGAGATCCCTTGTG
GCGATATAAGACTCAATGCGGTCTAATAGCTCGAG
