>Addgene plasmid #107492 | pCEP4-SERTK490L-myc | addgene partial sequence | sequence record 205700 | Addgene Partial NGS Result
CGCTCCTGCTCCTGCTCCTGTTCCACCGTGGGTCCCTTTGCAGCCAATGCAACTTGGACGTTTTTGGGGT
CTCCGGACACCATCTCTATGTCTTGGCCCTGATCCTGAGCCGCCCGGGGCTCCTGGTCTTCCGCCTCCTC
GTCCTCGTCCTCTTCCCCGTCCTCGTCCATGGTTATCACCCCCTCTTCTTTGAGGTCCACTGCCGCCGGA
GCCTTCTGGTCCAGATGTGTCTCCCTTCTCTCCTAGGCCATTTCCAGGTCCTGTACCTGGCCCCTCGTCA
GACATGATTCACACTAAAAGAGATCAATAGACATCTTTATTAGACGACGCTCAGTGAATACAGGGAGTGC
AGACTCCTGCCCCCTCCAACAGCCCCCCCACCCTCATCCCCTTCATGGTCGCTGTCAGACAGATCCAGGT
CTGAAAATTCCCCATCCTCCGAACCATCCTCGTCCTCATCACCAATTACTCGCAGCCCGGAAAACTCCCG
CTGAACATCCTCAAGATTTGCGTCCTGAGCCTCAAGCCAGGCCTCAAATTCCTCGTCCCCCTTTTTGCTG
GACGGTAGGGATGGGGATTCTCGGGACCCCTCCTCTTCCTCTTCAAGGTCACCAGACAGAGATGCTACTG
GGGCAACGGAAGAAAAGCTGGGTGCGGCCTGTGAGGATCAGCTTATCGATGATAAGCTGTCAAACATGAG
AATTCTTGAAGACGAAAGGGCCTCGTGATACGCCTATTTTTATAGGTTAATGTCATGATAATAATGGTTT
CTTAGACGTCAGGTGGCACTTTTCGGGGAAATGTGCGCGGAACCCCTATTTGTTTATTTTTCTAAATACA
TTCAAATATGTATCCGCTCATGAGACAATAACCCTGATAAATGCTTCAATAATATTGAAAAAGGAAGAGT
ATGAGTATTCAACATTTCCGTGTCGCCCTTATTCCCTTTTTTGCGGCATTTTGCCTTCCTGTTTTTGCTC
ACCCAGAAACGCTGGTGAAAGTAAAAGATGCTGAAGATCAGTTGGGTGCACGAGTGGGTTACATCGAACT
GGATCTCAACAGCGGTAAGATCCTTGAGAGTTTTCGCCCCGAAGAACGTTTTCCAATGATGAGCACTTTT
AAAGTTCTGCTATGTGGCGCGGTATTATCCCGTGTTGACGCCGGGCAAGAGCAACTCGGTCGCCGCATAC
ACTATTCTCAGAATGACTTGGTTGAGTACTCACCAGTCACAGAAAAGCATCTTACGGATGGCATGACAGT
AAGAGAATTATGCAGTGCTGCCATAACCATGAGTGATAACACTGCGGCCAACTTACTTCTGACAACGATC
GGAGGACCGAAGGAGCTAACCGCTTTTTTGCACAACATGGGGGATCATGTAACTCGCCTTGATCGTTGGG
AACCGGAGCTGAATGAAGCCATACCAAACGACGAGCGTGACACCACGATGCCTGCAGCAATGGCAACAAC
GTTGCGCAAACTATTAACTGGCGAACTACTTACTCTAGCTTCCCGGCAACAATTAATAGACTGGATGGAG
GCGGATAAAGTTGCAGGACCACTTCTGCGCTCGGCCCTTCCGGCTGGCTGGTTTATTGCTGATAAATCTG
GAGCCGGTGAGCGTGGGTCTCGCGGTATCATTGCAGCACTGGGGCCAGATGGTAAGCCCTCCCGTATCGT
AGTTATCTACACGACGGGGAGTCAGGCAACTATGGATGAACGAAATAGACAGATCGCTGAGATAGGTGCC
TCACTGATTAAGCATTGGTAACTGTCAGACCAAGTTTACTCATATATACTTTAGATTGATTTAAAACTTC
ATTTTTAATTTAAAAGGATCTAGGTGAAGATCCTTTTTGATAATCTCATGACCAAAATCCCTTAACGTGA
GTTTTCGTTCCACTGAGCGTCAGACCCCGTAGAAAAGATCAAAGGATCTTCTTGAGATCCTTTTTTTCTG
CGCGTAATCTGCTGCTTGCAAACAAAAAAACCACCGCTACCAGCGGTGGTTTGTTTGCCGGATCAAGAGC
TACCAACTCTTTTTCCGAAGGTAACTGGCTTCAGCAGAGCGCAGATACCAAATACTGTCCTTCTAGTGTA
GCCGTAGTTAGGCCACCACTTCAAGAACTCTGTAGCACCGCCTACATACCTCGCTCTGCTAATCCTGTTA
CCAGTGGCTGCTGCCAGTGGCGATAAGTCGTGTCTTACCGGGTTGGACTCAAGACGATAGTTACCGGATA
AGGCGCAGCGGTCGGGCTGAACGGGGGGTTCGTGCACACAGCCCAGCTTGGAGCGAACGACCTACACCGA
ACTGAGATACCTACAGCGTGAGCTATGAGAAAGCGCCACGCTTCCCGAAGGGAGAAAGGCGGACAGGTAT
CCGGTAAGCGGCAGGGTCGGAACAGGAGAGCGCACGAGGGAGCTTCCAGGGGGAAACGCCTGGTATCTTT
ATAGTCCTGTCGGGTTTCGCCACCTCTGACTTGAGCGTCGATTTTTGTGATGCTCGTCAGGGGGGCGGAG
CCTATGGAAAAACGCCAGCAACGCGGCCTTTTTACGGTTCCTGGCCTTTTGCTGGCCTTGAAGCTGTCCC
TGATGGTCGTCATCTACCTGCCTGGACAGCATGGCCTGCAACGCGGGCATCCCGATGCCGCCGGAAGCGA
GAAGAATCATAATGGGGAAGGCCATCCAGCCTCGCGTCGCGAACGCCAGCAAGACGTAGCCCAGCGCGTC
GGCCCCGAGATGCGCCGCGTGCGGCTGCTGGAGATGGCGGACGCGATGGATATGTTCTGCCAAGGGTTGG
TTTGCGCATTCACAGTTCTCCGCAAGAATTGATTGGCTCCAATTCTTGGAGTGGTGAATCCGTTAGCGAG
GTGCCGCCCTGCTTCATCCCCGTGGCCCGTTGCTCGCGTTTGCTGGCGGTGTCCCCGGAAGAAATATATT
TGCATGTCTTTAGTTCTATGATGACACAAACCCCGCCCAGCGTCTTGTCATTGGCGAATTCGAACACGCA
GATGCAGTCGGGGCGGCGCGGTCCGAGGTCCACTTCGCATATTAAGGTGACGCGTGTGGCCTCGAACACC
GAGCGACCCTGCAGCGACCCGCTTAACAGCGTCAACAGCGTGCCGCAGATCCCGGGGGGCAATGAGATAT
GAAAAAGCCTGAACTCACCGCGACGTCTGTCGAGAAGTTTCTGATCGAAAAGTTCGACAGCGTCTCCGAC
CTGATGCAGCTCTCGGAGGGCGAAGAATCTCGTGCTTTCAGCTTCGATGTAGGAGGGCGTGGATATGTCC
TGCGGGTAAATAGCTGCGCCGATGGTTTCTACAAAGATCGTTATGTTTATCGGCACTTTGCATCGGCCGC
GCTCCCGATTCCGGAAGTGCTTGACATTGGGGAATTCAGCGAGAGCCTGACCTATTGCATCTCCCGCCGT
GCACAGGGTGTCACGTTGCAAGACCTGCCTGAAACCGAACTGCCCGCTGTTCTGCAGCCGGTCGCGGAGG
CCATGGATGCGATCGCTGCGGCCGATCTTAGCCAGACGAGCGGGTTCGGCCCATTCGGACCGCAAGGAAT
CGGTCAATACACTACATGGCGTGATTTCATATGCGCGATTGCTGATCCCCATGTGTATCACTGGCAAACT
GTGATGGACGACACCGTCAGTGCGTCCGTCGCGCAGGCTCTCGATGAGCTGATGCTTTGGGCCGAGGACT
GCCCCGAAGTCCGGCACCTCGTGCACGCGGATTTCGGCTCCAACAATGTCCTGACGGACAATGGCCGCAT
AACAGCGGTCATTGACTGGAGCGAGGCGATGTTCGGGGATTCCCAATACGAGGTCGCCAACATCTTCTTC
TGGAGGCCGTGGTTGGCTTGTATGGAGCAGCAGACGCGCTACTTCGAGCGGAGGCATCCGGAGCTTGCAG
GATCGCCGCGGCTCCGGGCGTATATGCTCCGCATTGGTCTTGACCAACTCTATCAGAGCTTGGTTGACGG
CAATTTCGATGATGCAGCTTGGGCGCAGGGTCGATGCGACGCAATCGTCCGATCCGGAGCCGGGACTGTC
GGGCGTACACAAATCGCCCGCAGAAGCGCGGCCGTCTGGACCGATGGCTGTGTAGAAGTACTCGCCGATA
GTGGAAACCGACGCCCCAGCACTCGTCCGGATCGGGAGATGGGGGAGGCTAACTGAAACACGGAAGGAGA
CAATACCGGAAGGAACCCGCGCTATGACGGCAATAAAAAGACAGAATAAAACGCACGGGTGTTGGGTCGT
TTGTTCATAAACGCGGGGTTCGGTCCCAGGGCTGGCACTCTGTCGATACCCCACCGAGACCCCATTGGGG
CCAATACGCCCGCGTTTCTTCCTTTTCCCCACCCCACCCCCCAAGTTCGGGTGAAGGCCCAGGGCTCGCA
GCCAACGTCGGGGCGGCAGGCCCTGCCATAGCCACTGGCCCCGTGGGTTAGGGACGGGGTCCCCCATGGG
GAATGGTTTATGGTTCGTGGGGGTTATTATTTTGGGCGTTGCGTGGGGTCAGGTCCACGACTGGACTGAG
CAGACAGACCCATGGTTTTTGGATGGCCTGGGCATGGACCGCATGTACTGGCGCGACACGAACACCGGGC
GTCTGTGGCTGCCAAACACCCCCGACCCCCAAAAACCACCGCGCGGATTTCTGGCGTGCCAAGCTAGTCG
ACCAATTCTCATGTTTGACAGCTTATCATCGCAGATCCGGGCAACGTTGTTGCCATTGCTGCAGGCGCAG
AACTGGTAGGTATGGAAGATCTATACATTGAATCAATATTGGCAATTAGCCATATTAGTCATTGGTTATA
TAGCATAAATCAATATTGGCTATTGGCCATTGCATACGTTGTATCTATATCATAATATGTACATTTATAT
TGGCTCATGTCCAATATGACCGCCATGTTGACATTGATTATTGACTAGTTATTAATAGTAATCAATTACG
GGGTCATTAGTTCATAGCCCATATATGGAGTTCCGCGTTACATAACTTACGGTAAATGGCCCGCCTGGCT
GACCGCCCAACGACCCCCGCCCATTGACGTCAATAATGACGTATGTTCCCATAGTAACGCCAATAGGGAC
TTTCCATTGACGTCAATGGGTGGAGTATTTACGGTAAACTGCCCACTTGGCAGTACATCAAGTGTATCAT
ATGCCAAGTCCGCCCCCTATTGACGTCAATGACGGTAAATGGCCCGCCTGGCATTATGCCCAGTACATGA
CCTTACGGGACTTTCCTACTTGGCAGTACATCTACGTATTAGTCATCGCTATTACCATGGTGATGCGGTT
TTGGCAGTACACCAATGGGCGTGGATAGCGGTTTGACTCACGGGGATTTCCAAGTCTCCACCCCATTGAC
GTCAATGGGAGTTTGTTTTGGCACCAAAATCAACGGGACTTTCCAAAATGTCGTAATAACCCCGCCCCGT
TGACGCAAATGGGCGGTAGGCGTGTACGGTGGGAGGTCTATATAAGCAGAGCTCGTTTAGTGAACCGTCA
GATCTCTAGAAGCTGGGTACCAGCTGCTAGCGCCACCATGGAGACCACCCCCCTGAACAGTCAAAAGCAA
CTCTCTGCCTGTGAGGATGGAGAGGACTGTCAGGAGAATGGCGTTCTTCAAAAGGTTGTACCCACCCCTG
GAGATAAGGTGGAAAGCGGCCAGATTTCCAACGGCTACAGCGCCGTGCCATCACCTGGAGCCGGGGATGA
TACACGGCACAGCATTCCCGCAACCACCACGACACTGGTTGCAGAGCTTCACCAGGGCGAGAGGGAGACG
TGGGGCAAAAAGGTAGATTTTCTGCTTTCCGTGATCGGTTACGCGGTCGATCTGGGGAACGTGTGGAGGT
TCCCTTACATTTGTTACCAAAACGGAGGGGGTGCCTTCTTGCTGCCCTACACAATTATGGCGATTTTTGG
GGGTATCCCGCTCTTCTACATGGAACTGGCCTTGGGTCAGTACCACCGGAACGGCTGCATTAGCATTTGG
CGCAAGATATGCCCCATTTTCAAGGGAATCGGATACGCAATCTGTATAATCGCGTTCTATATTGCATCAT
ATTACAACACCATCATGGCCTGGGCCCTTTATTACTTGATCAGCAGTTTCACCGACCAATTGCCGTGGAC
GAGCTGTAAGAACTCATGGAATACCGGGAACTGTACCAACTACTTCTCTGAGGACAGCTCAGGAGGTAGC
GGGGGTGAACAGAAGCTGATTAGCGAGGAGGACTTGGGCAGTCCAGGCGGAAGCGGCAACATCACTTGGA
CACTCCATAGTACGAGCCCCGCAGAGGAGTTTTACACCAGGCACGTACTGCAGATTCATAGGAGCAAGGG
TCTGCAAGACCTGGGCGGTATTAGCTGGCAGCTCGCATTGTGCATAATGTTGATCTTTACGGTGATCTAT
TTCTCTATCTGGAAGGGAGTAAAGACATCCGGCAAGGTGGTGTGGGTGACGGCGACCTTCCCCTACATTA
TACTCAGCGTGTTGTTGGTGAGGGGGGCAACCCTGCCTGGGGCCTGGCGAGGCGTGCTGTTCTATCTCAA
GCCAAACTGGCAGAAGCTTCTTGAAACCGGAGTGTGGATCGACGCGGCCGCGCAAATCTTCTTTTCCCTC
GGTCCCGGCTTCGGGGTCCTTCTGGCATTCGCAAGCTACAACAAGTTCAACAATAACTGCTACCAGGACG
CCCTCGTGACAAGTGTAGTGAACTGCATGACCTCTTTCGTGAGCGGGTTTGTGATCTTCACAGTACTCGG
ATATATGGCTGAGATGAGGAACGAAGATGTTAGTGAGGTTGCCAAAGACGCTGGCCCGAGCCTGTTGTTC
ATCACATACGCCGAGGCTATCGCGAACATGCCCGCATCTACTTTCTTCGCCATCATCTTTTTCCTGATGC
TGATAACCCTTGGGCTGGATAGCACCTTCGCCGGACTGGAGGGTGTCATCACTGCCGTTCTCGACGAGTT
CCCCCATGTGTGGGCCAAGCGACGGGAAAGGTTCGTGCTGGCCGTCGTAATCACATGCTTCTTCGGCTCA
CTGGTGACCCTTACCTTTGGCGGTGCGTACGTGGTCCTGCTGCTCGAAGAGTACGCCACTGGACCGGCGG
TTCTGACCGTGGCATTGATCGAGGCCGTGGCCGTAAGCTGGTTTTACGGCATCACGCAGTTCTGTAGGGA
CGTGAAAGAGATGCTGGGCTTTTCTCCCGGTTGGTTTTGGAGGATTTGTTGGGTAGCAATTAGCCCCCTG
TTTCTCCTTTTCATTATTTGCTCTTTTCTGATGTCTCCACCGCAGCTCCGACTGTTTCAGTACAACTACC
CCTACTGGTCAATTATCCTGGGCTATTGTATCGGCACCTCAAGTTTCATCTGCATCCCCACATACATCGC
ATACAGACTGATAATTACGCCCGGTACTTTTAAGGAGCGAATCATTAAAAGCATAACCCCCGAAACCCCC
ACCGAGATCCCTTGTGGCGATATAAGACTCAATGCGGTCTAATAGCTCGAGGCCGGCAAGGCCGGATCCA
GACATGATAAGATACATTGATGAGTTTGGACAAACCACAACTAGAATGCAGTGAAAAAAATGCTTTATTT
GTGAAATTTGTGATGCTATTGCTTTATTTGTAACCATTATAAGCTGCAATAAACAAGTTAACAACAACAA
TTGCATTCATTTTATGTTTCAGGTTCAGGGGGAGGTGTGGGAGGTTTTTTAAAGCAAGTAAAACCTCTAC
AAATGTGGTATGGCTGATTATGATCCGGCTGCCTCGCGCGTTTCGGTGATGACGGTGAAAACCTCTGACA
CATGCAGCTCCCGGAGACGGTCACAGCTTGTCTGTAAGCGGATGCCGGGAGCAGACAAGCCCGTCAGGGC
GCGTCAGCGGGTGTTGGCGGGTGTCGGGGCGCAGCCATGAGGTCGACTCTAGAGGATCGATCCCCGCCCC
GGACGAACTAAACCTGACTACGACATCTCTGCCCCTTCTTCGCGGGGCAGTGCATGTAATCCCTTCAGTT
GGTTGGTACAACTTGCCAACTGGGCCCTGTTCCACATGTGACACGGGGGGGGACCAAACACAAAGGGGTT
CTCTGACTGTAGTTGACATCCTTATAAATGGATGTGCACATTTGCCAACACTGAGTGGCTTTCATCCTGG
AGCAGACTTTGCAGTCTGTGGACTGCAACACAACATTGCCTTTATGTGTAACTCTTGGCTGAAGCTCTTA
CACCAATGCTGGGGGACATGTACCTCCCAGGGGCCCAGGAAGACTACGGGAGGCTACACCAACGTCAATC
AGAGGGGCCTGTGTAGCTACCGATAAGCGGACCCTCAAGAGGGCATTAGCAATAGTGTTTATAAGGCCCC
CTTGTTAACCCTAAACGGGTAGCATATGCTTCCCGGGTAGTAGTATATACTATCCAGACTAACCCTAATT
CAATAGCATATGTTACCCAACGGGAAGCATATGCTATCGAATTAGGGTTAGTAAAAGGGTCCTAAGGAAC
AGCGATATCTCCCACCCCATGAGCTGTCACGGTTTTATTTACATGGGGTCAGGATTCCACGAGGGTAGTG
AACCATTTTAGTCACAAGGGCAGTGGCTGAAGATCAAGGAGCGGGCAGTGAACTCTCCTGAATCTTCGCC
TGCTTCTTCATTCTCCTTCGTTTAGCTAATAGAATAACTGCTGAGTTGTGAACAGTAAGGTGTATGTGAG
GTGCTCGAAAACAAGGTTTCAGGTGACGCCCCCAGAATAAAATTTGGACGGGGGGTTCAGTGGTGGCATT
GTGCTATGACACCAATATAACCCTCACAAACCCCTTGGGCAATAAATACTAGTGTAGGAATGAAACATTC
TGAATATCTTTAACAATAGAAATCCATGGGGTGGGGACAAGCCGTAAAGACTGGATGTCCATCTCACACG
AATTTATGGCTATGGGCAACACATAATCCTAGTGCAATATGATACTGGGGTTATTAAGATGTGTCCCAGG
CAGGGACCAAGACAGGTGAACCATGTTGTTACACTCTATTTGTAACAAGGGGAAAGAGAGTGGACGCCGA
CAGCAGCGGACTCCACTGGTTGTCTCTAACACCCCCGAAAATTAAACGGGGCTCCACGCCAATGGGGCCC
ATAAACAAAGACAAGTGGCCACTCTTTTTTTTGAAATTGTGGAGTGGGGGCACGCGTCAGCCCCCACACG
CCGCCCTGCGGTTTTGGACTGTAAAATAAGGGTGTAATAACTTGGCTGATTGTAACCCCGCTAACCACTG
CGGTCAAACCACTTGCCCACAAAACCACTAATGGCACCCCGGGGAATACCTGCATAAGTAGGTGGGCGGG
CCAAGATAGGGGCGCGATTGCTGCGATCTGGAGGACAAATTACACACACTTGCGCCTGAGCGCCAAGCAC
AGGGTTGTTGGTCCTCATATTCACGAGGTCGCTGAGAGCACGGTGGGCTAATGTTGCCATGGGTAGCATA
TACTACCCAAATATCTGGATAGCATATGCTATCCTAATCTATATCTGGGTAGCATAGGCTATCCTAATCT
ATATCTGGGTAGCATATGCTATCCTAATCTATATCTGGGTAGTATATGCTATCCTAATTTATATCTGGGT
AGCATAGGCTATCCTAATCTATATCTGGGTAGCATATGCTATCCTAATCTATATCTGGGTAGTATATGCT
ATCCTAATCTGTATCCGGGTAGCATATGCTATCCTAATAGAGATTAGGGTAGTATATGCTATCCTAATTT
ATATCTGGGTAGCATATACTACCCAAATATCTGGATAGCATATGCTATCCTAATCTATATCTGGGTAGCA
TATGCTATCCTAATCTATATCTGGGTAGCATAGGCTATCCTAATCTATATCTGGGTAGCATATGCTATCC
TAATCTATATCTGGGTAGTATATGCTATCCTAATTTATATCTGGGTAGCATAGGCTATCCTAATCTATAT
CTGGGTAGCATATGCTATCCTAATCTATATCTGGGTAGTATATGCTATCCTAATCTGTATCCGGGTAGCA
TATGCTATCCTCATGCATATACAGTCAGCATATGATACCCAGTAGTAGAGTGGGAGTGCTATCCTTTGCA
TATGCCGCCACCTCCCAAGGGGGCGTGAATTTTCGCTGCTTGTCCTTTTCCTGCTGGTTGCTCCCATTCT
TAGGTGAATTTAAGGAGGCCAGGCTAAAGCCGTCGCATGTCTGATTGCTCACCAGGTAAATGTCGCTAAT
GTTTTCCAACGCGAGAAGGTGTTGAGCGCGGAGCTGAGTGACGTGACAACATGGGTATGCCCAATTGCCC
CATGTTGGGAGGACGAAAATGGTGACAAGACAGATGGCCAGAAATACACCAACAGCACGCATGATGTCTA
CTGGGGATTTATTCTTTAGTGCGGGGGAATACACGGCTTTTAATACGATTGAGGGCGTCTCCTAACAAGT
TACATCACTCCTGCCCTTCCTCACCCTCATCTCCATCACCTCCTTCATCTCCGTCATCTCCGTCATCACC
CTCCGCGGCAGCCCCTTCCACCATAGGTGGAAACCAGGGAGGCAAATCTACTCCATCGTCAAAGCTGCAC
ACAGTCACCCTGATATTGCAGGTAGGAGCGGGCTTTGTCATAACAAGGTCCTTAATCGCATCCTTCAAAA
CCTCAGCAAATATATGAGTTTGTAAAAAGACCATGAAATAACAGACAATGGACTCCCTTAGCGGGCCAGG
TTGTGGGCCGGGTCCAGGGGCCATTCCAAAGGGGAGACGACTCAATGGTGTAAGACGACATTGTGGAATA
GCAAGGGCAGTTCCTCGCCTTAGGTTGTAAAGGGAGGTCTTACTACCTCCATATACGAACACACCGGCGA
CCCAAGTTCCTTCGTCGGTAGTCCTTTCTACGTGACTCCTAGCCAGGAGAGCTCTTAAACCTTCTGCAAT
GTTCTCAAATTTCGGGTTGGAACCTCCTTGACCACGATGCTTTCCAAACCACCCTCCTTTTTTGCGCCTG
CCTCCATCACCCTGACCCCGGGGTCCAGTGCTTGGGCCTTCTCCTGGGTCATCTGCGGGGCCCTGCTCTA
TCGCTCCCGGGGGCACGTCAGGCTCACCATCTGGGCCACCTTCTTGGTGGTATTCAAAATAATCGGCTTC
CCCTACAGGGTGGAAAAATGGCCTTCTACCTGGAGGGGGCCTGCGCGGTGGAGACCCGGATGATGATGAC
TGACTACTGGGACTCCTGGGCCTCTTTTCTCCACGTCCACGACCTCTCCCCCTGGCTCTTTCACGACTTC
CCCCCCTGGCTCTTTCACGTCCTCTACCCCGGCGGCCTCCACTACCTCCTCGACCCCGGCCTCCACTACC
TCCTCGACCCCGGCCTCCACTGCCTCCTCGACCCCGGCCTCCACCTCCTGCTCCTGCC
